Addgene plasmid #1618: L4035
Purpose: (Empty Backbone)
Depositing lab: Andrew Fire. Depositing organization: Carnegie Institution for Science.
Backbone
  Vector backbone: Unknown
  Backbone size (bp): 5134
  Vector type: Worm Expression
Growth in bacteria
  Bacterial resistance: Ampicillin, 100 μg/mL
  Growth temperature: 37°C
  Growth strain: DH5alpha
  Copy number: Unknown
Gene/Insert
  Gene/Insert name: None
  Tag / fusion protein: IVSA, ATG-SecSig, pes10
  Cloning method: Restriction Enzyme
Terms and licenses: Academic/Nonprofit Terms; Industry Terms: Not Available to Industry
Depositor comments: See Fire Lab Vector Kit Documentation 1999. Fire Lab Miniprep Number pPD122.07, Ligation number L4035.
How to cite: L4035 was a gift from Andrew Fire (Addgene plasmid # 1618 ; http://n2t.net/addgene:1618 ; RRID:Addgene_1618)
