[The description below was written by a language model from this plasmid's Addgene catalogue record and pLannotate feature annotations shown in this document.]
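Description:
L4035 (Fire Lab miniprep designation pPD122.07) is an empty-backbone worm expression vector from the 1999 Fire Lab C. elegans vector kit, about 5.1 kb in size. The parental backbone is listed as unknown, but the annotated features point to a pUC-type plasmid. It carries a high-copy ColE1/pMB1 origin, an ampicillin resistance gene (β-lactamase) under its own promoter, and remnants of the lac promoter/operator region, a pUC18/19 polylinker fragment and short rop and bom fragments. It is propagated in E. coli under ampicillin selection. No worm selectable marker is annotated.

The payload is a reporter cassette with no gene of interest. The catalogue lists three modules: pes-10, IVSA and ATG-SecSig. In the Fire vector series, pes-10 generally denotes a minimal basal promoter used to test enhancer fragments, and IVSA denotes a synthetic intron placed to improve expression. ATG-SecSig is a start codon followed by a secretion signal. Neither the promoter nor the intron is annotated in the feature table. The table does show two adjacent fragments matching the C. elegans β-integrin pat-3, directly upstream of a GFP-family coding sequence (called as sg25, an Aequorea victoria derivative). These fragments plausibly supply the signal sequence, and possibly further pat-3 sequence, which would direct the fluorescent protein into the secretory pathway, although the record does not define their role. A short downstream match to aex-5 probably reflects worm genomic sequence flanking the 3′ region, but the table does not label it as a terminator.

The record gives no purpose beyond empty backbone. The layout suggests that candidate regulatory DNA is inserted by restriction cloning upstream of the minimal promoter to drive a secretion-targeted GFP reporter in transgenic worms. The kit documentation cited by the depositor should be consulted for details.
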