Features (pLannotate 1.2.2; 14 found; start..end, strand, type, name):
     24..47      -  misc_feature   MCS (fragment): pUC18/19 multiple cloning site
    514..600     +  CDS            pat-3 (fragment): PAT3_CAEEL - Experimental evidence at protein level: Swiss-Prot protein existence level 1. Integrin alpha ina-1/beta pat-3 is a receptor for laminin. Integrin alpha pat-2/beta pat-3 recognizes the sequence R-G-D in its ligands (Probable). Plays a role in cell migration, morphogenesis and probably in cell-cell interactions (PubMed:19023419, PubMed:17326220, PubMed:23283987). During gonad morphogenesis, involved in distal tip cell (DTC)-mediated guidance of gonad elongation, in maintaining their sharp tapering morphology and in their migration (PubMed:19023419). Component of an integrin containi
    604..759     +  CDS            pat-3 (fragment): PAT3_CAEEL - Experimental evidence at protein level: Swiss-Prot protein existence level 1. Integrin alpha ina-1/beta pat-3 is a receptor for laminin. Integrin alpha pat-2/beta pat-3 recognizes the sequence R-G-D in its ligands (Probable). Plays a role in cell migration, morphogenesis and probably in cell-cell interactions (PubMed:19023419, PubMed:17326220, PubMed:23283987). During gonad morphogenesis, involved in distal tip cell (DTC)-mediated guidance of gonad elongation, in maintaining their sharp tapering morphology and in their migration (PubMed:19023419). Component of an integrin containi
    778..1638    +  CDS            sg25: sg25 is a basic (constitutively fluorescent) green fluorescent protein published in 1997, derived from Aequorea victoria.
   2259..2411    +  CDS            aex-5 (fragment): AEX5_CAEEL - Also known as kpc-3 From Caenorhabditis elegans.
   2539..2574    +  CDS            rop (fragment): Rop protein, which maintains plasmids at low copy number; rop
   2676..2775    +  misc_feature   bom (fragment): basis of mobility region from pBR322
   2873..2977    +  promoter       AmpR promoter: bla
   2978..3838    +  CDS            AmpR: β-lactamase; bla; confers resistance to ampicillin, carbenicillin, and related antibiotics
   4009..4597    +  rep_origin     ori: high-copy-number ColE1/pMB1/pBR322/pUC origin of replication
   4780..4872    +  CDS            lacI (fragment): lac repressor; lacI; The lac repressor binds to the lac operator to inhibit transcription in E. coli. This inhibition can be relieved by adding lactose or isopropyl-β-D-thiogalactopyranoside (IPTG).
   4885..4906    +  protein_bind   CAP binding site: CAP binding activates transcription in the presence of cAMP. E. coli catabolite activator protein
   4921..4951    +  promoter       lac promoter: promoter for the E. coli lac operon
   4959..4975    +  protein_bind   lac operator: The lac repressor binds to the lac operator to inhibit transcription in E. coli. This inhibition can be relieved by adding lactose or isopropyl-β-D-thiogalactopyranoside (IPTG). lac repressor encoded by lacI
>Addgene plasmid #1618 | L4035 | depositor full sequence | sequence record 228 | Author sequence
AAGCTTGCATGCCTGCAGGCCTTGGTCGACTCTAGAGGATCCCCGGGGATTGGCCAAAGGACCCAAAGGT
ATGTTTCGAATGATACTAACATAACATAGAACATTTTCAGGAGGACCCTTGCTTGGCTAGCAAAAATGCA
TAAGGTTTTGCTGGCACTGTTCTTTATCTTTCTGGCACCAGCATCCGCACTGGCAGTCTCCGAACCGGCC
TGCAGGATCGATTTTTTGCAAATTACGAGCGTTGTAGGGGGCGGAGCGATAGGTCCTATAGGTTTTGGTA
TATCATCATTCATTCATTCATTGGTACATTCATTTACCCACCTTCCTCTTTCTGAGCTTCTCTGGAGTTC
TGTGCTTCCTTTTTCCCTTATCTTTATACTGTAATTTTTAACTTTCAGGCATTGATTGGATCCCCGGGAT
TGGCCAAAGGACCCAAAGGTATGTTTCGAATGATACTAACATAACATAGAACATTTTCAGGAGGACCCTT
GCTTGGAGGGTACCGAGCCGGCAATGCCACCTTCAACATCATTGCTGCTCCTCGCAGCACTTCTTCCATT
CGCTTTACCAGCAAGCGATTGGAAGACTGGAGAAGTCACTCCGGATAATGCAACAGTCTGGGTCAGAAAA
CATAAAGATTGTCCTCCACCTGTCCCTGTGCTCGCAATTGTGCTCGGAGTCATTGCGGGTATCGTAATCC
TCGGAATTCTTCTCTTGTTGCTCTGGAAATTGCTCACAGTACTTCATGATAGATCCGAGGTACCGGTAGA
AAAAATGAGTAAAGGAGAAGAACTTTTCACTGGAGTTGTCCCAATTCTTGTTGAATTAGATGGTGATGTT
AATGGGCACAAATTTTCTGTCAGTGGAGAGGGTGAAGGTGATGCAACATACGGAAAACTTACCCTTAAAT
TTATTTGCACTACTGGAAAACTACCTGTTCCATGGGTAAGTTTAAACATATATATACTAACTAACCCTGA
TTATTTAAATTTTCAGCCAACACTTGTCACTACTTTCTGTTATGGTGTTCAATGCTTCTCGAGATACCCA
GATCATATGAAACGGCATGACTTTTTCAAGAGTGCCATGCCCGAAGGTTATGTACAGGAAAGAACTATAT
TTTTCAAAGATGACGGGAACTACAAGACACGTAAGTTTAAACAGTTCGGTACTAACTAACCATACATATT
TAAATTTTCAGGTGCTGAAGTCAAGTTTGAAGGTGATACCCTTGTTAATAGAATCGAGTTAAAAGGTATT
GATTTTAAAGAAGATGGAAACATTCTTGGACACAAATTGGAATACAACTATAACTCACACAATGTATACA
TCATGGCAGACAAACAAAAGAATGGAATCAAAGTTGTAAGTTTAAACATGATTTTACTAACTAACTAATC
TGATTTAAATTTTCAGAACTTCAAAATTAGACACAACATTGAAGATGGAAGCGTTCAACTAGCAGACCAT
TATCAACAAAATACTCCAATTGGCGATGGCCCTGTCCTTTTACCAGACAACCATTACCTGTCCACACAAT
CTGCCCTTTCGAAAGATCCCAACGAAAAGAGAGACCACATGGTCCTTCTTGAGTTTGTAACAGCTGCTGG
GATTACACATGGCATGGATGAACTATACAAATAGCATTCGTAGAATTCCAACTGAGCGCCGGTCGCTACC
ATTACCAACTTGTCTGGTGTCAAAAATAATAGGGGCCGCTGTCATCAGAGTAAGTTTAAACTGAGTTCTA
CTAACTAACGAGTAATATTTAAATTTTCAGCATCTCGCGCCCGTGCCTCTGACTTCTAAGTCCAATTACT
CTTCAACATCCCTACATGCTCTTTCTCCCTGTGCTCCCACCCCCTATTTTTGTTATTATCAAAAAACTTC
TCTTAATTTCTTTGTTTTTTAGCTTCTTTTAAGTCACCTCTAACAATGAAATTGTGTAGATTCAAAAATA
GAATTAATTCGTAATAAAAAGTCGAAAAAAATTGTGCTCCCTCCCCCCATTAATAATAATTCTATCCCAA
AATCTACACAATGTTCTGTGTACACTTCTTATGTTTTTTACTTCTGATAAATTTTTTTGAAACATCATAG
AAAAAACCGCACACAAAATACCTTATCATATGTTACGTTTCAGTTTATGACCGCAATTTTTATTTCTTCG
CACGTCTGGGCCTCTCATGACGTCAAATCATGCTCATCGTGAAAAAGTTTTGGAGTATTTTTGGAATTTT
TCAATCAAGTGAAAGTTTATGAAATTAATTTTCCTGCTTTTGCTTTTTGGGGTTTCCCCTATTGTTTGTC
AAGATTTCGAGGACGGCGTTTTTCTTGCTAAAATCACAAGTATTGATGAGCACGATGCAAGAAAGATCGG
AAGAAGGTTTGGGTTTGAGGCTCAGTGGAAGGTGAGTAGAAGTTGATAATTTGAAAGTGGAGTAGTGTCT
ATGGGGTTTTTGCCTTAAATGACAGAATACATTCCCAATATACCAAACATAACTGTTTCCTACTAGTCGG
CCGTACGGGCCCTTTCGTCTCGCGCGTTTCGGTGATGACGGTGAAAACCTCTGACACATGCAGCTCCCGG
AGACGGTCACAGCTTGTCTGTAAGCGGATGCCGGGAGCAGACAAGCCCGTCAGGGCGCGTCAGCGGGTGT
TGGCGGGTGTCGGGGCTGGCTTAACTATGCGGCATCAGAGCAGATTGTACTGAGAGTGCACCATATGCGG
TGTGAAATACCGCACAGATGCGTAAGGAGAAAATACCGCATCAGGCGGCCTTAAGGGCCTCGTGATACGC
CTATTTTTATAGGTTAATGTCATGATAATAATGGTTTCTTAGACGTCAGGTGGCACTTTTCGGGGAAATG
TGCGCGGAACCCCTATTTGTTTATTTTTCTAAATACATTCAAATATGTATCCGCTCATGAGACAATAACC
CTGATAAATGCTTCAATAATATTGAAAAAGGAAGAGTATGAGTATTCAACATTTCCGTGTCGCCCTTATT
CCCTTTTTTGCGGCATTTTGCCTTCCTGTTTTTGCTCACCCAGAAACGCTGGTGAAAGTAAAAGATGCTG
AAGATCAGTTGGGTGCACGAGTGGGTTACATCGAACTGGATCTCAACAGCGGTAAGATCCTTGAGAGTTT
TCGCCCCGAAGAACGTTTTCCAATGATGAGCACTTTTAAAGTTCTGCTATGTGGCGCGGTATTATCCCGT
ATTGACGCCGGGCAAGAGCAACTCGGTCGCCGCATACACTATTCTCAGAATGACTTGGTTGAGTACTCAC
CAGTCACAGAAAAGCATCTTACGGATGGCATGACAGTAAGAGAATTATGCAGTGCTGCCATAACCATGAG
TGATAACACTGCGGCCAACTTACTTCTGACAACGATCGGAGGACCGAAGGAGCTAACCGCTTTTTTGCAC
AACATGGGGGATCATGTAACTCGCCTTGATCGTTGGGAACCGGAGCTGAATGAAGCCATACCAAACGACG
AGCGTGACACCACGATGCCTGTAGCAATGGCAACAACGTTGCGCAAACTATTAACTGGCGAACTACTTAC
TCTAGCTTCCCGGCAACAATTAATAGACTGGATGGAGGCGGATAAAGTTGCAGGACCACTTCTGCGCTCG
GCCCTTCCGGCTGGCTGGTTTATTGCTGATAAATCTGGAGCCGGTGAGCGTGGGTCTCGCGGTATCATTG
CAGCACTGGGGCCAGATGGTAAGCCCTCCCGTATCGTAGTTATCTACACGACGGGGAGTCAGGCAACTAT
GGATGAACGAAATAGACAGATCGCTGAGATAGGTGCCTCACTGATTAAGCATTGGTAACTGTCAGACCAA
GTTTACTCATATATACTTTAGATTGATTTAAAACTTCATTTTTAATTTAAAAGGATCTAGGTGAAGATCC
TTTTTGATAATCTCATGACCAAAATCCCTTAACGTGAGTTTTCGTTCCACTGAGCGTCAGACCCCGTAGA
AAAGATCAAAGGATCTTCTTGAGATCCTTTTTTTCTGCGCGTAATCTGCTGCTTGCAAACAAAAAAACCA
CCGCTACCAGCGGTGGTTTGTTTGCCGGATCAAGAGCTACCAACTCTTTTTCCGAAGGTAACTGGCTTCA
GCAGAGCGCAGATACCAAATACTGTCCTTCTAGTGTAGCCGTAGTTAGGCCACCACTTCAAGAACTCTGT
AGCACCGCCTACATACCTCGCTCTGCTAATCCTGTTACCAGTGGCTGCTGCCAGTGGCGATAAGTCGTGT
CTTACCGGGTTGGACTCAAGACGATAGTTACCGGATAAGGCGCAGCGGTCGGGCTGAACGGGGGGTTCGT
GCACACAGCCCAGCTTGGAGCGAACGACCTACACCGAACTGAGATACCTACAGCGTGAGCATTGAGAAAG
CGCCACGCTTCCCGAAGGGAGAAAGGCGGACAGGTATCCGGTAAGCGGCAGGGTCGGAACAGGAGAGCGC
ACGAGGGAGCTTCCAGGGGGAAACGCCTGGTATCTTTATAGTCCTGTCGGGTTTCGCCACCTCTGACTTG
AGCGTCGATTTTTGTGATGCTCGTCAGGGGGGCGGAGCCTATGGAAAAACGCCAGCAACGCGGCCTTTTT
ACGGTTCCTGGCCTTTTGCTGGCCTTTTGCTCACATGTTCTTTCCTGCGTTATCCCCTGATTCTGTGGAT
AACCGTATTACCGCCTTTGAGTGAGCTGATACCGCTCGCCGCAGCCGAACGACCGAGCGCAGCGAGTCAG
TGAGCGAGGAAGCGGAAGAGCGCCCAATACGCAAACCGCCTCTCCCCGCGCGTTGGCCGATTCATTAATG
CAGCTGGCACGACAGGTTTCCCGACTGGAAAGCGGGCAGTGAGCGCAACGCAATTAATGTGAGTTAGCTC
ACTCATTAGGCACCCCAGGCTTTACACTTTATGCTTCCGGCTCGTATGTTGTGTGGAATTGTGAGCGGAT
AACAATTTCACACAGGAAACAGCTATGACCATGATTACGCCAAGCTGTAAGTTTAAACATGATCTTACTA
ACTAACTATTCTCATTTAAATTTTCAGAGCTTAAAAATGGCTGAAATCACTCACAACGATGGATACGCTA
ACAACTTGGAAATGAAAT
