>Addgene plasmid #1618 | L4035 | addgene partial sequence | sequence record 16752 | 1618_m13reverse
GAGNNNAAATGATCTTANTAANTAACTATTCTCATTTAAATTTTCAGAGCTTAAAAATGGNTGNCCCTNT
AAGGNACGATGGATACGCTAACAACTTGGAAATGACCCTTTAANGGATGCCTGCAGGCCTTGGTCGACTC
TAGAGGATCCCCGGGGATTGGCCAAAGGACCCAAAGGTATGNCNCNAAAGATACTAACATAACATAGAAC
ATTTTCAGGAGGACCCTTGCTTGGCTAGCAAAAATGCATAAGGTTTTGCTGGCACTGTTCTTTATCTTTC
TGGCACCAGCATCCGCACTGGCAGTCTCCGAACCGGCCTGCAGGTCGATTTTTTGCAAATTACGAGCGTT
GTAGGGGGCGGAGCGATAGGTCCTATAGGTTTTGGTATATCATCATTCATTCATTCATTGGTACATTCAT
TTACCCACCTTCCTCTTTCTGAGCTTCTCTGGAGTTCTGTGCTTCCTTTTTCCCTTATCTTTATACTGTA
ATTTTTAACTTTCAGGCATTGATTGGATCCCCGGGATTGGCCAAAGGACCCAAAGGTATGTTTCGAATGA
TACTAACATAACATAGAACATTTTCAGGAGGACCCTTGCTTGGAGGGTACCGAGCCGGCAATGCCACCTT
CAACATCATTGCTGCTCCTCGCAGCACTTCTTCCATTCGCTTTACCAGCAAGCGATTGGAAGACTGGAGA
AGTCACTCCGGATAATGCAACAGTCTGGGTCAGAAAACATAAAGATTGTCCTCCACCTGTCCCTGTGCTC
GCAATTGTGCTCGGAGTCATTGCGGGTATCGTAATCCTCGGAATTCTTCTCTTGTTGCTCTGGAAATTGC
TCACAGTACTTCATGATAGATCCGAGGTACCGGTAGAAAAAATGAGTAAAGGAGAAGAACTTTTCACTGG
AGTTGTCCCAATTCTTGTTGAATTAGATGGGGGATGTTANNGGGCACAAATTTTCTGTCAGTGGANAGGG
TGAANGTGATGCAACATACGGAAAAACTTACCCTTAAATTTATTTGGCACTACTGGAAAACTACCTGTTC
CANGGGTAAGTTTNAAACATATATATACTAACTAACCNNGATATTTAATTTTCAGCNAAACTTGNCANTA
CTTTTGNTAGGGGGTCANGGCTTNCGAGANACCANATNANTGAAANGGNTGNATTTTTTAAAGGNCNNGC
CGAAGGTTTGTAAGNAAAAATTNTTTTTNAAAAGAGGGAATAAAANCGNAGTTNAAAGGTNGGANAAAAA
CCAAAATNAATTTNGGGGGAANNAGTTGAGGGACCTGNTAAAACNGTAAGGGNGTTTAAANAGGAATTTG
GNNATGGNAANTATCCCCGGTTTTGGGAAAAAAGGNAAGGGGGTAAGNTTNAAANNGNNTTTNAAAAAAA
NGGNGGGGTNAAAAAAAANTGGGGGTTNAATGCACGTAAAA
